>Addgene plasmid #174230 | pAPM-miR30-CAPRIN1-ts2 | addgene full sequence | sequence record 343730 | Addgene NGS Result
CGCCCATTCTCCGCCCCATGGCTGACTAATTTTTTTTATTTATGCAGAGGCCGAGGCCGCCTCTGCCTCT
GAGCTATTCCAGAAGTAGTGAGGAGGCTTTTTTGGAGGCCTAGGCTTTTGCAAAAAGCTCGCGTTGACAT
TGATTATTGACTAGTTATTAATAGTAATCAATTACGGGGTCATTAGTTCATAGCCCATATATGGAGTTCC
GCGTTACATAACTTACGGTAAATGGCCCGCCTGGCTGACCGCCCAACGACCCCCGCCCATTGACGTCAAT
AATGACGTATGTTCCCATAGTAACGCCAATAGGGACTTTCCATTGACGTCAATGGGTGGAGTATTTACGG
TAAACTGCCCACTTGGCAGTACATCAAGTGTATCATATGCCAAGTACGCCCCCTATTGACGTCAATGACG
GTAAATGGCCCGCCTGGCATTATGCCCAGTACATGACCTTATGGGACTTTCCTACTTGGCAGTACATCTA
CGTATTAGTCATCGCTATTACCATGGTGATGCGGTTTTGGCAGTACATCAATGGGCGTGGATAGCGGTTT
GACTCACGGGGATTTCCAAGTCTCCACCCCATTGACGTCAATGGGAGTTTGTTTTGGCACCAAAATCAAC
GGGACTTTCCAAAATGTCGTAACAACTCCGCCCCATTGACGCAAATGGGCGGTAGGCGTGTACGGTGGGA
GGTCTATATAAGCAGCGCGTTTTGCCTGTACTGGGTCTCTCTGGTTAGACCAGATCTGAGCCTGGGAGCT
CTCTGGCTAACTAGGGAACCCACTGCTTAAGCCTCAATAAAGCTTGCCTTGAGTGCTTCAAGTAGTGTGT
GCCCGTCTGTTGTGAGACTCTGGTAACTAGAGATCCCTCAGACCCTTTTAGTCAGTGTGGAAAATCTCTA
GCAGTGGCGCCCGAACAGGGACTTGAAAGCGAAAGGGAAACCAGAGGAGCTCTCTCGACGCAGGACTCGG
CTTGCTGAAGCGCGCACGGCAAGAGGCGAGGGGCGGCGACTGGTGAGTACGCCAAAAATTTTGACTAGCG
GAGGCTAGAAGGAGAGAGATGGGTGCGAGAGCGTCAGTATTAAGCGGGGGAGAATTAGATCGCGATGGGA
AAAAATTCGGTTAAGGCCAGGGGGAAAGAAAAAATATAAATTAAAACATATAGTATGGGCAAGCAGGGAG
CTAGAACGATTCGCAGTTAATCCTGGCCTGTTAGAAACATCAGAAGGCTGTAGACAAATACTGGGACAGC
TACAACCATCCCTTCAGACAGGATCAGAAGAACTTAGATCATTATATAATACAGTAGCAACCCTCTATTG
TGTGCATCAAAGGATAGAGATAAAAGACACCAAGGAAGCTTTAGACAAGATAGAGGAAGAGCAAAACAAA
AGTAAGACCACCGCACAGCAAGCGGCCGGCCGCTGATCTTCAGACCTGGAGGAGGAGATATGAGGGACAA
TTGGAGAAGTGAATTATATAAATATAAAGTAGTAAAAATTGAACCATTAGGAGTAGCACCCACCAAGGCA
AAGAGAAGAGTGGTGCAGAGAGAAAAAAGAGCAGTGGGAATAGGAGCTTTGTTCCTTGGGTTCTTGGGAG
CAGCAGGAAGCACTATGGGCGCAGCGTCAATGACGCTGACGGTACAGGCCAGACAATTATTGTCTGGTAT
AGTGCAGCAGCAGAACAATTTGCTGAGGGCTATTGAGGCGCAACAGCATCTGTTGCAACTCACAGTCTGG
GGCATCAAGCAGCTCCAGGCAAGAATCCTGGCTGTGGAAAGATACCTAAAGGATCAACAGCTCCTGGGGA
TTTGGGGTTGCTCTGGAAAACTCATTTGCACCACTGCTGTGCCTTGGAATGCTAGTTGGAGTAATAAATC
TCTGGAACAGATTTGGAATCACACGACTTGGATGGAGTGGGACAGAGAAATTAACAATTACACAAGCTTA
ATACACTCCTTAATTGAAGAATCGCAAAACCAGCAAGAAAAGAATGAACAAGAATTATTGGAATTAGATA
AATGGGCAAGTTTGTGGAATTGGTTTAACATAACAAATTGGCTGTGGTATATAAAATTATTCATAATGAT
AGTAGGAGGCTTGGTAGGTTTAAGAATAGTTTTTGCTGTACTTTCTATAGTGAATAGAGTTAGGCAGGGA
TATTCACCATTATCGTTTCAGACCCACCTCCCAACCCCGAGGGGACCCGACAGGCCCGAAGGAATAGAAG
AAGAAGGTGGAGAGAGAGACAGAGACAGATCCATTCGATTAGTGAACGGATCGGCACTGCGTGCGCCAAT
TCTGCAGACAAATGGCAGTATTCATCCACAATTTTAAAAGAAAAGGGGGGATTGGGGGGTACAGTGCAGG
GGAAAGAATAGTAGACATAATAGCAACAGACATACAAACTAAAGAATTACAAAAACAAATTACAAAAATT
CAAAATTTTCGGGTTTATTACAGGGACAGCAGAGATCCAGTTTGGTTAATTAACTGCAGCCCCGATAAAA
TAAAAGATTTTATTTAGTCTCCAGAAAAAGGGGGGAATGAAAGACCCCACCTGTAGGTTTGGCAAGCTAG
CTGCAGTAACGCCATTTTGCAAGGCATGGAAAAATACCAAACCAAGAATAGAGAAGTTCAGATCAAGGGC
GGGTACATGAAAATAGCTAACGTTGGGCCAAACAGGATATCTGCGGTGAGCAGTTTCGGCCCCGGCCCGG
GGCCAAGAACAGATGGTCACCGCAGTTTCGGCCCCGGCCCGAGGCCAAGAACAGATGGTCCCCAGATATG
GCCCAACCCTCAGCAGTTTCTTAAGACCCATCAGATGTTTCCAGGCTCCCCCAAGGACCTGAAATGACCC
TGCGCCTTATTTGAATTAACCAATCAGCCTGCTTCTCGCTTCTGTTCGCGCGCTTCTGCTTCCCGAGCTC
TATAAAAGAGCTCACAACCCCTCACTCGGCGCGCCAGTCCTCCGACAGACTGAGTCGCCCGGGGGTCTAG
AACGCGTGCCGCCATGACCGAATACAAACCTACCGTGAGGCTGGCTACAAGAGATGATGTCCCAAGGGCT
GTGAGAACACTGGCCGCCGCTTTTGCCGATTACCCTGCCACACGCCACACTGTGGACCCAGATCGGCATA
TCGAGAGAGTGACTGAGCTGCAGGAACTGTTCCTGACCCGAGTGGGCCTGGACATTGGGAAGGTCTGGGT
CGCAGACGATGGAGCAGCTGTGGCTGTCTGGACCACACCAGAGAGCGTGGAAGCCGGAGCTGTCTTTGCA
GAGATCGGCCCTAGAATGGCAGAACTGAGCGGCTCCAGGCTGGCAGCACAGCAGCAGATGGAGGGACTGC
TGGCCCCACACAGGCCTAAGGAACCAGCATGGTTCCTGGCTACCGTGGGGGTCTCTCCTGACCATCAGGG
CAAAGGACTGGGAAGTGCTGTGGTCCTGCCAGGAGTGGAGGCTGCAGAACGAGCTGGAGTCCCTGCATTT
CTGGAGACCTCTGCTCCACGAAACCTGCCCTTCTATGAACGGCTGGGCTTTACTGTGACCGCAGATGTGG
AGGTCCCCGAAGGACCTAGGACCTGGTGCATGACACGCAAACCCGGCGCCTGAGCGATCGCCGCGGCCGC
CTTCTTAACCCAACAGAAGGCTCGAGAAGGTATATTGCTGTTGACAGTGAGCGCGAGCAAAGTGAAGTTG
AATCATAGTGAAGCCACAGATGTATGATTCAACTTCACTTTGCTCATGCCTACTGCCTCGGACTTCAAGG
GGCTAGAATTCGGCAGCTGTAGATCTTAGCCACTTTTTAAAAGAAAAGGGGGGACTGGAAGGGCTAACTG
CATCCGGACTGTACTGGGTCTCTCTGGTTAGACCAGATCTGAGCCTGGGAGCTCTCTGGCTAACTAGGGA
ACCCACTGCTTAAGCCTCAATAAAGCTTGCCTTGAGTGCTTCAAGTAGTGTGTGCCCGTCTGTTGTGTGA
CTCTGGTAACTAGAGATCCCTCAGACCCTTTTAGTCAGTGTGGAAAATCTCTAGCAGGGCCCGTTTCATG
TGAGCAAAAGGCCAGCAAAAGGCCAGGAACCGTAAAAAGGCCGCGTTGCTGGCGTTTTTCCATAGGCTCC
GCCCCCCTGACGAGCATCACAAAAATCGACGCTCAAGTCAGAGGTGGCGAAACCCGACAGGACTATAAAG
ATACCAGGCGTTTCCCCCTGGAAGCTCCCTCGTGCGCTCTCCTGTTCCGACCCTGCCGCTTACCGGATAC
CTGTCCGCCTTTCTCCCTTCGGGAAGCGTGGCGCTTTCTCATAGCTCACGCTGTAGGTATCTCAGTTCGG
TGTAGGTCGTTCGCTCCAAGCTGGGCTGTGTGCACGAACCCCCCGTTCAGCCCGACCGCTGCGCCTTATC
CGGTAACTATCGTCTTGAGTCCAACCCGGTAAGACACGACTTATCGCCACTGGCAGCAGCCACTGGTAAC
AGGATTAGCAGAGCGAGGTATGTAGGCGGTGCTACAGAGTTCTTGAAGTGGTGGCCTAACTACGGCTACA
CTAGAAGAACAGTATTTGGTATCTGCGCTCTGCTGAAGCCAGTTACCTTCGGAAAAAGAGTTGGTAGCTC
TTGATCCGGCAAACAAACCACCGCTGGTAGCGGTGGTTTTTTTGTTTGCAAGCAGCAGATTACGCGCAGA
AAAAAAGGATCTCAAGAAGATCCTTTGATCTTTTCTACGGGGTCTGACGCTCAGTGGAACGAAAACTCAC
GTTAAGGGATTTTGGTCATGAGATTATCAAAAAGGATCTTCACCTAGATCCTTTTAAATTAAAAATGAAG
TTTTAAATCAATCTAAAGTATATATGAGTAAACTTGGTCTGACAGTTACCAATGCTTAATCAGTGAGGCA
CCTATCTCAGCGATCTGTCTATTTCGTTCATCCATAGTTGCCTGACTCCCCGTCGTGTAGATAACTACGA
TACGGGAGGGCTTACCATCTGGCCCCAGTGCTGCAATGATACCGCGAGACCCACGCTCACCGGCTCCAGA
TTTATCAGCAATAAACCAGCCAGCCGGAAGGGCCGAGCGCAGAAGTGGTCCTGCAACTTTATCCGCCTCC
ATCCAGTCTATTAATTGTTGCCGGGAAGCTAGAGTAAGTAGTTCGCCAGTTAATAGTTTGCGCAACGTTG
TTGCCATTGCTACAGGCATCGTGGTGTCACGCTCGTCGTTTGGTATGGCTTCATTCAGCTCCGGTTCCCA
ACGATCAAGGCGAGTTACATGATCCCCCATGTTGTGCAAAAAAGCGGTTAGCTCCTTCGGTCCTCCGATC
GTTGTCAGAAGTAAGTTGGCCGCAGTGTTATCACTCATGGTTATGGCAGCACTGCATAATTCTCTTACTG
TCATGCCATCCGTAAGATGCTTTTCTGTGACTGGTGAGTACTCAACCAAGTCATTCTGAGAATAGTGTAT
GCGGCGACCGAGTTGCTCTTGCCCGGCGTCAATACGGGATAATACCGCGCCACATAGCAGAACTTTAAAA
GTGCTCATCATTGGAAAACGTTCTTCGGGGCGAAAACTCTCAAGGATCTTACCGCTGTTGAGATCCAGTT
CGATGTAACCCACTCGTGCACCCAACTGATCTTCAGCATCTTTTACTTTCACCAGCGTTTCTGGGTGAGC
AAAAACAGGAAGGCAAAATGCCGCAAAAAAGGGAATAAGGGCGACACGGAAATGTTGAATACTCATACTC
TTCCTTTTTCAATATTATTGAAGCATTTATCAGGGTTATTGTCTCATGAGCGGATACATATTTGAATGTA
TTTAGAAAAATAAACAAATAGGGGTTCCGCGCACATTTCCCCGAAAAGTGCCACCTGACGTCGACGGATC
GGGAGATCTCCCGATCCCCTATGGTGCACTCTCAGTACAATCTGCTCTGATGCCGCATAGTTAAGCCAGT
ATCTGCTCCCTGCTTGTGTGTTGGAGGTCGCTGAGTAGTGCGCGAGCAAAATTTAAGCTACAACAAGGCA
AGGCTTGACCGACAATTGCATGAAGAATCTGCTTAGGGTTAGGCGTTTTGCGCTGCTTCGCGATGTACGG
GCCAGATATACGCGCTGTGGAATGTGTGTCAGTTAGGGTGTGGAAAGTCCCCAGGCTCCCCAGCAGGCAG
AAGTATGCAAAGCATGCATCTCAATTAGTCAGCAACCAGGTGTGGAAAGTCCCCAGGCTCCCCAGCAGGC
AGAAGTATGCAAAGCATGCATCTCAATTAGTCAGCAACCATAGTCCCGCCCCTAACTCCGCCCATCCCGC
CCCTAACTCCGCCCAGTTC
Features (pLannotate 1.2.2; 19 found; start..end, strand, type, name):
    136..515     +  enhancer       CMV enhancer: human cytomegalovirus immediate early enhancer
    516..715     +  promoter       CMV promoter: human cytomegalovirus (CMV) immediate early promoter
    733..913     +  LTR            5' LTR (truncated): truncated 5' long terminal repeat (LTR) from HIV-1
    960..1085    +  misc_feature   HIV-1 Ψ: packaging signal of human immunodeficiency virus type 1
   1069..1407    +  CDS            HIV-1 gag (fragment): gag protein from human immunodeficiency virus 1; gag
   1582..1815    +  misc_feature   RRE: The Rev response element (RRE) of HIV-1 allows for Rev-dependent mRNA export from the nucleus to the cytoplasm.
   2192..2292    +  CDS            Rev (fragment): human immunodeficiency virus 1 (HIV-1) Rev protein; rev; enhances nuclear export of unspliced and incompletely spliced viral mRNAs
   2342..2459    +  misc_feature   cPPT/CTS: central polypurine tract and central termination sequence of HIV-1
   2596..3003    +  promoter       SFFV promoter: spleen focus-forming virus long terminal repeat (LTR) promoter
   3024..3620    +  CDS            pac: PUAC_STRAD - Protein predicted: Swiss-Prot protein existence level 4. Detoxification of puromycin. From Streptomyces alboniger.
   3645..3690    +  ncRNA          5' miR-30a (fragment): sequence upstream of the 71-nt precursor of the human miR-30a microRNA (Zeng et al., 2002) miRNA
   3760..3785    +  ncRNA          3' miR-30a (fragment): sequence downstream of the 71-nt precursor of the human miR-30a microRNA (Zeng et al., 2002) miRNA
   3815..3834    +  misc_feature   cPPT/CTS (fragment): central polypurine tract and central termination sequence of HIV-1
   3866..4046    +  LTR            5' LTR (truncated): truncated 5' long terminal repeat (LTR) from HIV-1
   4117..4705    -  rep_origin     ori: high-copy-number ColE1/pMB1/pBR322/pUC origin of replication
   4876..5736    -  CDS            AmpR: β-lactamase; bla; confers resistance to ampicillin, carbenicillin, and related antibiotics
   5737..5841    -  promoter       AmpR promoter: bla
   5900..5952    -  misc_feature   bom (fragment): basis of mobility region from pBR322
   6114..124     +  promoter       SV40 promoter (across the origin): SV40 enhancer and early promoter
