[The description below was written by a language model from this plasmid's Addgene catalogue record and pLannotate feature annotations shown in this document.]
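Description:
pAPM-miR30-CAPRIN1-ts2 is an HIV-1-based lentiviral RNAi vector built on the pAPM-miR30 backbone and designed to knock down human CAPRIN1. In bacteria it is maintained through a high-copy ColE1/pUC-type origin and selected with ampicillin via the β-lactamase gene. The annotated sequence is about 6.3 kb. A CMV enhancer/promoter sits directly upstream of a truncated 5' LTR, an arrangement that typically drives Tat-independent transcription of the vector genome in packaging cells. It is followed by the Ψ packaging signal with a gag fragment, the Rev response element for Rev-dependent nuclear export of the genomic RNA, and the cPPT/CTS element, which aids nuclear import of the reverse-transcribed genome. A second truncated LTR element closes the transfer cassette. No WPRE is annotated, and no packaging genes are present, so gag-pol, rev and envelope functions must be supplied in trans.

The payload is a single transcription unit driven by the spleen focus-forming virus (SFFV) LTR promoter. It first encodes puromycin N-acetyltransferase (pac). Immediately downstream lie fragments of the 5' and 3' flanking sequences of human miR-30a, which bracket the CAPRIN1-targeting hairpin, the "ts2" presumably denoting a second target site. Because the shRNA is embedded in a microRNA scaffold, it can be expressed from a Pol II promoter on the same transcript as the resistance marker and processed by the endogenous microRNA machinery. Puromycin selection therefore enriches for transduced cells that also express the knockdown RNA. The associated publication concerns innate immune detection of intron-containing RNA from the HIV-1 provirus, which suggests the vector was used to test the contribution of CAPRIN1 in that setting.
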