Addgene plasmid #174230: pAPM-miR30-CAPRIN1-ts2
Purpose: CAPRIN1 knockdown
Depositing lab: Jeremy Luban. Depositing organization: University of Massachusetts, Worcester. Publication: IFIH1 (MDA5) is required for innate immune detection of intron-containing RNA expressed from the HIV-1 provirus. Guney MH, Nagalekshmi K, McCauley SM, Carbone C, Aydemir O, Luban J. Proc Natl Acad Sci U S A. 2024 Jul 16;121(29):e2404349121. doi: 10.1073/pnas.2404349121. Epub 2024 Jul 10. PubMed 38985764.
Backbone
  Vector backbone: pAPM-miR30
  Vector type: Lentiviral, RNAi
  Selectable markers: Puromycin
Growth in bacteria
  Bacterial resistance: Ampicillin, 100 μg/mL
  Growth temperature: 30°C
  Growth strain: NEB Stable
  Copy number: High Copy
Gene/Insert
  Gene/Insert name: CAPRIN1 shRNA
  gRNA/shRNA sequence: TGATTCAACTTCACTTTGCTCA
  Species: H. sapiens (human)
  Entrez Gene: CAPRIN1 (a.k.a. GPIAP1, GPIP137, GRIP137, M11S1, RNG105, p137GPI)
  Promoter: SFFV
  Cloning method: Restriction Enzyme; 5′ cloning site unknown (unknown if destroyed)
Terms and licenses: Academic/Nonprofit Terms; Industry Terms: Not Available to Industry
Depositor comments: Please visit https://doi.org/10.1101/2023.11.17.567619 for bioRxiv preprint.
How to cite: pAPM-miR30-CAPRIN1-ts2 was a gift from Jeremy Luban (Addgene plasmid # 174230 ; http://n2t.net/addgene:174230 ; RRID:Addgene_174230)
